Addgene plasmid #129807: ORF18(L191A)-3xFLAG pCDNA4
Purpose: Expresses KSHV ORF18 (L191A) with Cterm 3xFLAG tag in mammalian cells
Depositing lab: Britt Glaunsinger. Depositing organization: University of California, Berkeley. Publication: The interaction between ORF18 and ORF30 is required for late gene expression in Kaposi's sarcoma-associated herpesvirus. Castaneda AF, Glaunsinger BA. J Virol. 2018 Oct 10. pii: JVI.01488-18. doi: 10.1128/JVI.01488-18. PubMed 30305361.
Backbone
  Vector backbone: pcDNA4/TO
  Backbone size w/o insert (bp): 5168
  Total vector size (bp): 5928
  Vector type: Mammalian Expression
Growth in bacteria
  Bacterial resistance: Ampicillin, 100 μg/mL
  Growth temperature: 37°C
  Growth strain: DH5alpha
  Copy number: High Copy
Gene/Insert
  Gene/Insert name: ORF18
  Species: Kaposi's sarcoma-associated herpesvirus (HHV-8)
  Insert size (bp): 771
  Mutation: changed Leucine 191 to Alanine
  Entrez Gene: ORF18 (a.k.a. HHV8GK18_gp22)
  Promoter: CMV
  Tag / fusion protein: 3xFLAG (C terminal on backbone)
  Cloning method: Ligation Independent Cloning
  Sequencing primers: 5′ CGCAAATGGGCGGTAGGCGTG; 3′ TAGAAGGCACAGTCGAGG
Terms and licenses: Academic/Nonprofit Terms; Industry Terms: Not Available to Industry
How to cite: ORF18(L191A)-3xFLAG pCDNA4 was a gift from Britt Glaunsinger (Addgene plasmid # 129807 ; http://n2t.net/addgene:129807 ; RRID:Addgene_129807)
