[The description below was written by a language model from this plasmid's Addgene catalogue record and pLannotate feature annotations shown in this document.]
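Description:
ORF18(L191A)-3xFLAG pCDNA4 is a mammalian expression plasmid built on the pcDNA4/TO backbone, about 5.9 kb in total. It carries the ORF18 gene of Kaposi's sarcoma-associated herpesvirus (HHV-8) with a single point mutation changing leucine 191 to alanine. It is propagated in E. coli as a high-copy plasmid through a ColE1/pUC-type origin and selected with ampicillin via the β-lactamase gene. An f1 origin is also present. For selection in mammalian cells, the backbone provides a Sh ble (bleomycin/Zeocin resistance) cassette. This cassette is driven by the SV40 early promoter, with a tandem EM7 bacterial promoter, and ends in an SV40 polyadenylation signal.

The 771 bp ORF18 coding sequence sits downstream of the human CMV immediate-early enhancer and promoter. Short tet operator matches follow the promoter, consistent with the CMV/TetO2 design of pcDNA4/TO. This design gives constitutive expression in ordinary cells and tetracycline-regulated expression in cells that supply the Tet repressor. The open reading frame is fused at its C terminus to a backbone-encoded 3xFLAG epitope for detection and immunoprecipitation, although the automated annotation picks up only a fragment of the tag. Transcripts end at the bovine growth hormone polyadenylation signal.

ORF18 is annotated as a factor that links viral DNA replication to late gene expression. The associated publication concerns the requirement for the ORF18–ORF30 interaction in KSHV late gene transcription. The L191A variant is therefore presumably one of a set of ORF18 point mutants used to probe that interaction or function in transfected cells, but the record does not state the specific phenotype of this substitution.
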