Features (pLannotate 1.2.2; 23 found; start..end, strand, type, name):
     28..80      -  misc_feature   bom (fragment): basis of mobility region from pBR322
    235..614     +  enhancer       CMV enhancer: human cytomegalovirus immediate early enhancer
    615..818     +  promoter       CMV promoter: human cytomegalovirus (CMV) immediate early promoter
    820..839     +  promoter       PLtetO-1 promoter (fragment): modified phage lambda PL promoter with tet operator sites (Lutz and Bujard, 1997)
    841..860     +  promoter       PLtetO-1 promoter (fragment): modified phage lambda PL promoter with tet operator sites (Lutz and Bujard, 1997)
    868..901     +  promoter       TRE3GV promoter (fragment): 3rd-generation Tet-responsive promoter that can be activated by binding of Tet-On® 3G, optimized for retroviral and lentiviral vectors
   1032..1802    +  CDS            ORF18: UL79_HHV8P - Protein inferred from homology: Swiss-Prot protein existence level 3. Plays a role in the expression of late transcripts bridging viral DNA replication and late gene expression during infection. From Human herpesvirus 8 type P (isolate GK18) (HHV-8) (Kaposi's sarcoma-associated herpesvirus).
   1893..1913    +  CDS            FLAG (fragment): FLAG® epitope tag, followed by an enterokinase cleavage site
   1945..2169    +  polyA_signal   bGH poly(A) signal: bovine growth hormone polyadenylation signal
   2173..2194    +  promoter       SV40 promoter (fragment): SV40 enhancer and early promoter
   2215..2643    +  rep_origin     f1 ori (sequence partly withheld): f1 bacteriophage origin of replication; arrow indicates direction of (+) strand synthesis
   2657..2986    +  promoter       SV40 promoter: SV40 enhancer and early promoter
   3034..3081    +  promoter       EM7 promoter: synthetic bacterial promoter&nbsp
   3100..3474    +  CDS            BleoR: antibiotic-binding protein; Sh ble from Streptoalloteichus hindustanus; confers resistance to bleomycin, phleomycin, and Zeocin™
   3484..3609    +  CDS            ble (fragment): BLE_KLEPN - Experimental evidence at protein level: Swiss-Prot protein existence level 1. Binding protein with a strong affinity to the bleomycin family of antibiotics. Binds to CL990; an antimitotic-antibiotic compound. From Klebsiella pneumoniae.
   3604..3725    +  polyA_signal   SV40 poly(A) signal: SV40 polyadenylation signal
   3798..3814    -  protein_bind   lac operator: The lac repressor binds to the lac operator to inhibit transcription in E. coli. This inhibition can be relieved by adding lactose or isopropyl-β-D-thiogalactopyranoside (IPTG). lac repressor encoded by lacI
   3822..3852    -  promoter       lac promoter: promoter for the E. coli lac operon
   3867..3888    -  protein_bind   CAP binding site: CAP binding activates transcription in the presence of cAMP. E. coli catabolite activator protein
   3901..3993    -  CDS            lacI (fragment): lac repressor; lacI; The lac repressor binds to the lac operator to inhibit transcription in E. coli. This inhibition can be relieved by adding lactose or isopropyl-β-D-thiogalactopyranoside (IPTG).
   4176..4764    -  rep_origin     ori: high-copy-number ColE1/pMB1/pBR322/pUC origin of replication
   4935..5795    -  CDS            AmpR: β-lactamase; bla; confers resistance to ampicillin, carbenicillin, and related antibiotics
   5796..5900    -  promoter       AmpR promoter: bla
>Addgene plasmid #129807 | ORF18(L191A)-3xFLAG pCDNA4 | addgene full sequence | sequence record 257123 | Addgene NGS Result
GACGGATCGGGAGATCTCCCGATCCCCTATGGTGCACTCTCAGTACAATCTGCTCTGATGCCGCATAGTT
AAGCCAGTATCTGCTCCCTGCTTGTGTGTTGGAGGTCGCTGAGTAGTGCGCGAGCAAAATTTAAGCTACA
ACAAGGCAAGGCTTGACCGACAATTGCATGAAGAATCTGCTTAGGGTTAGGCGTTTTGCGCTGCTTCGCG
ATGTACGGGCCAGATATACGCGTTGACATTGATTATTGACTAGTTATTAATAGTAATCAATTACGGGGTC
ATTAGTTCATAGCCCATATATGGAGTTCCGCGTTACATAACTTACGGTAAATGGCCCGCCTGGCTGACCG
CCCAACGACCCCCGCCCATTGACGTCAATAATGACGTATGTTCCCATAGTAACGCCAATAGGGACTTTCC
ATTGACGTCAATGGGTGGAGTATTTACGGTAAACTGCCCACTTGGCAGTACATCAAGTGTATCATATGCC
AAGTACGCCCCCTATTGACGTCAATGACGGTAAATGGCCCGCCTGGCATTATGCCCAGTACATGACCTTA
TGGGACTTTCCTACTTGGCAGTACATCTACGTATTAGTCATCGCTATTACCATGGTGATGCGGTTTTGGC
AGTACATCAATGGGCGTGGATAGCGGTTTGACTCACGGGGATTTCCAAGTCTCCACCCCATTGACGTCAA
TGGGAGTTTGTTTTGGCACCAAAATCAACGGGACTTTCCAAAATGTCGTAACAACTCCGCCCCATTGACG
CAAATGGGCGGTAGGCGTGTACGGTGGGAGGTCTATATAAGCAGAGCTCTCCCTATCAGTGATAGAGATC
TCCCTATCAGTGATAGAGATCGTCGACGAGCTCGTTTAGTGAACCGTCAGATCGCCTGGAGACGCCATCC
ACGCTGTTTTGACCTCCATAGAAGACACCGGGACCGATCCAGCCTCCGGACTCTAGCGTTTAAACTTAAG
CTTGGTACCGAGCTCGGATCCACTAGTCCAGTGTGGTGGAATTCTGCAGATATGCTCGGAAAATACGTGT
GTGAGACCGAGCCGCTGAGCCCGGGGCTTAGGAGGCTCATGTGGCGCTTTTTGCAAAATAAGAATTTAAA
TACATTCCACGCCCAAGAGCTGCGTTTTATTCATTTGGTTCTCTGCAGGATGTACAATTTCGGTCTAAAT
GTGTACCTGTTAAGGGAGGCTACTGCCAATGCCGGGACCTACGACGAGGTGGTCCTGGGACGCAAGGTTC
CTGCGGAGGTGTGGAAGCTCGTGTACGATGGGCTCGAGGAGATGGGCGTGTCAAGTGAGATGCTGCTGTG
TGAGGCATACCGGGACAGCCTCTGGATGCACTTGAACGATAAGGTGGGGCTCTTGAGGGGCCTGGCGAAT
TATCTGTTTCACCGGCTAGGGGTCACCCACGACGTTCGCATCGCCCCGGAAAACCTGGTGGACGGAAACT
TTTTGTTTAATCTGGGAAGTGTGCTCCCCTGCAGGCTGCTCCTTGCGGCGGGCTACTGCCTCGCCTTTTG
GGGCAGCGATGAACACGAACGCTGGGTGCGCTTCTTCGCCCAGAAGCTTTTCATTTGCTACGCGATAGTC
TCCGGGCGTCTTATGACACAGAGGTCTCTGCTAGTTTGGGCCAGCGAAACGGGCTATCCCGGTCCGGTGG
AGGCAGTCTGTCGCGACATCCGCTCCATGTACGGCATACGAACGTATGCGGTCTCGGGTTATCTTCCGGC
TCCGTCCGAAGCGCAGCTGGCCTACCTTGGTGCGTTTAACAACAACGCGGTTTCAGATCCAGCACAGTGG
CGGCCGCTCGAGGGAGGCGGTGGAGCCGACTACAAGGACCACGACGGCGACTACAAGGACCACGACATCG
ACTACAAGGACGACGACGACAAGGGGCCCGTTTAAACCCGCTGATCAGCCTCGACTGTGCCTTCTAGTTG
CCAGCCATCTGTTGTTTGCCCCTCCCCCGTGCCTTCCTTGACCCTGGAAGGTGCCACTCCCACTGTCCTT
TCCTAATAAAATGAGGAAATTGCATCGCATTGTCTGAGTAGGTGTCATTCTATTCTGGGGGGTGGGGTGG
GGCAGGACAGCAAGGGGGAGGATTGGGAAGACAATAGCAGGCATGCTGGGGATGCGGTGGGCTCTATGGC
TTCTGAGGCGGAAAGAACCAGCTGGGGCTCTAGGGGGTATCCCC
[124 nt withheld, positions 2215-2338]
C
[91 nt withheld, positions 2340-2430]
A
[49 nt withheld, positions 2432-2480]
CCTTTGACGTTGGAGTCCACGTTCTTT
[37 nt withheld, positions 2508-2544]
ACCCTATCTCGGTCTATTCTTTTGATTTATAAGGGATTTTGCCGATTTCGGCCTATTGGTTAAAAAATGA
GCTGATTTAACAAAAATTTAACGCGAATTAATTCTGTGGAATGTGTGTCAGTTAGGGTGTGGAAAGTCCC
CAGGCTCCCCAGCAGGCAGAAGTATGCAAAGCATGCATCTCAATTAGTCAGCAACCAGGTGTGGAAAGTC
CCCAGGCTCCCCAGCAGGCAGAAGTATGCAAAGCATGCATCTCAATTAGTCAGCAACCATAGTCCCGCCC
CTAACTCCGCCCATCCCGCCCCTAACTCCGCCCAGTTCCGCCCATTCTCCGCCCCATGGCTGACTAATTT
TTTTTATTTATGCAGAGGCCGAGGCCGCCTCTGCCTCTGAGCTATTCCAGAAGTAGTGAGGAGGCTTTTT
TGGAGGCCTAGGCTTTTGCAAAAAGCTCCCGGGAGCTTGTATATCCATTTTCGGATCTGATCAGCACGTG
TTGACAATTAATCATCGGCATAGTATATCGGCATAGTATAATACGACAAGGTGAGGAACTAAACCATGGC
CAAGTTGACCAGTGCCGTTCCGGTGCTCACCGCGCGCGACGTCGCCGGAGCGGTCGAGTTCTGGACCGAC
CGGCTCGGGTTCTCCCGGGACTTCGTGGAGGACGACTTCGCCGGTGTGGTCCGGGACGACGTGACCCTGT
TCATCAGCGCGGTCCAGGACCAGGTGGTGCCGGACAACACCCTGGCCTGGGTGTGGGTGCGCGGCCTGGA
CGAGCTGTACGCCGAGTGGTCGGAGGTCGTGTCCACGAACTTCCGGGACGCCTCCGGGCCGGCCATGACC
GAGATCGGCGAGCAGCCGTGGGGGCGGGAGTTCGCCCTGCGCGACCCGGCCGGCAACTGCGTGCACTTCG
TGGCCGAGGAGCAGGACTGACACGTGCTACGAGATTTCGATTCCACCGCCGCCTTCTATGAAAGGTTGGG
CTTCGGAATCGTTTTCCGGGACGCCGGCTGGATGATCCTCCAGCGCGGGGATCTCATGCTGGAGTTCTTC
GCCCACCCCAACTTGTTTATTGCAGCTTATAATGGTTACAAATAAAGCAATAGCATCACAAATTTCACAA
ATAAAGCATTTTTTTCACTGCATTCTAGTTGTGGTTTGTCCAAACTCATCAATGTATCTTATCATGTCTG
TATACCGTCGACCTCTAGCTAGAGCTTGGCGTAATCATGGTCATAGCTGTTTCCTGTGTGAAATTGTTAT
CCGCTCACAATTCCACACAACATACGAGCCGGAAGCATAAAGTGTAAAGCCTGGGGTGCCTAATGAGTGA
GCTAACTCACATTAATTGCGTTGCGCTCACTGCCCGCTTTCCAGTCGGGAAACCTGTCGTGCCAGCTGCA
TTAATGAATCGGCCAACGCGCGGGGAGAGGCGGTTTGCGTATTGGGCGCTCTTCCGCTTCCTCGCTCACT
GACTCGCTGCGCTCGGTCGTTCGGCTGCGGCGAGCGGTATCAGCTCACTCAAAGGCGGTAATACGGTTAT
CCACAGAATCAGGGGATAACGCAGGAAAGAACATGTGAGCAAAAGGCCAGCAAAAGGCCAGGAACCGTAA
AAAGGCCGCGTTGCTGGCGTTTTTCCATAGGCTCCGCCCCCCTGACGAGCATCACAAAAATCGACGCTCA
AGTCAGAGGTGGCGAAACCCGACAGGACTATAAAGATACCAGGCGTTTCCCCCTGGAAGCTCCCTCGTGC
GCTCTCCTGTTCCGACCCTGCCGCTTACCGGATACCTGTCCGCCTTTCTCCCTTCGGGAAGCGTGGCGCT
TTCTCATAGCTCACGCTGTAGGTATCTCAGTTCGGTGTAGGTCGTTCGCTCCAAGCTGGGCTGTGTGCAC
GAACCCCCCGTTCAGCCCGACCGCTGCGCCTTATCCGGTAACTATCGTCTTGAGTCCAACCCGGTAAGAC
ACGACTTATCGCCACTGGCAGCAGCCACTGGTAACAGGATTAGCAGAGCGAGGTATGTAGGCGGTGCTAC
AGAGTTCTTGAAGTGGTGGCCTAACTACGGCTACACTAGAAGAACAGTATTTGGTATCTGCGCTCTGCTG
AAGCCAGTTACCTTCGGAAAAAGAGTTGGTAGCTCTTGATCCGGCAAACAAACCACCGCTGGTAGCGGTG
GTTTTTTTGTTTGCAAGCAGCAGATTACGCGCAGAAAAAAAGGATCTCAAGAAGATCCTTTGATCTTTTC
TACGGGGTCTGACGCTCAGTGGAACGAAAACTCACGTTAAGGGATTTTGGTCATGAGATTATCAAAAAGG
ATCTTCACCTAGATCCTTTTAAATTAAAAATGAAGTTTTAAATCAATCTAAAGTATATATGAGTAAACTT
GGTCTGACAGTTACCAATGCTTAATCAGTGAGGCACCTATCTCAGCGATCTGTCTATTTCGTTCATCCAT
AGTTGCCTGACTCCCCGTCGTGTAGATAACTACGATACGGGAGGGCTTACCATCTGGCCCCAGTGCTGCA
ATGATACCGCGAGACCCACGCTCACCGGCTCCAGATTTATCAGCAATAAACCAGCCAGCCGGAAGGGCCG
AGCGCAGAAGTGGTCCTGCAACTTTATCCGCCTCCATCCAGTCTATTAATTGTTGCCGGGAAGCTAGAGT
AAGTAGTTCGCCAGTTAATAGTTTGCGCAACGTTGTTGCCATTGCTACAGGCATCGTGGTGTCACGCTCG
TCGTTTGGTATGGCTTCATTCAGCTCCGGTTCCCAACGATCAAGGCGAGTTACATGATCCCCCATGTTGT
GCAAAAAAGCGGTTAGCTCCTTCGGTCCTCCGATCGTTGTCAGAAGTAAGTTGGCCGCAGTGTTATCACT
CATGGTTATGGCAGCACTGCATAATTCTCTTACTGTCATGCCATCCGTAAGATGCTTTTCTGTGACTGGT
GAGTACTCAACCAAGTCATTCTGAGAATAGTGTATGCGGCGACCGAGTTGCTCTTGCCCGGCGTCAATAC
GGGATAATACCGCGCCACATAGCAGAACTTTAAAAGTGCTCATCATTGGAAAACGTTCTTCGGGGCGAAA
ACTCTCAAGGATCTTACCGCTGTTGAGATCCAGTTCGATGTAACCCACTCGTGCACCCAACTGATCTTCA
GCATCTTTTACTTTCACCAGCGTTTCTGGGTGAGCAAAAACAGGAAGGCAAAATGCCGCAAAAAAGGGAA
TAAGGGCGACACGGAAATGTTGAATACTCATACTCTTCCTTTTTCAATATTATTGAAGCATTTATCAGGG
TTATTGTCTCATGAGCGGATACATATTTGAATGTATTTAGAAAAATAAACAAATAGGGGTTCCGCGCACA
TTTCCCCGAAAAGTGCCACCTGACGTC
